>Addgene plasmid #41721 | MSCVhygro-F-G9a | addgene full sequence | sequence record 432341 | Addgene NGS Result
AATGAAAGACCCCACCTGTAGGTTTGGCAAGCTAGCTTAAGTAACGCCATTTTGCAAGGCATGGAAAATA
CATAACTGAGAATAGAGAAGTTCAGATCAAGGTTAGGAACAGAGAGACAGCAGAATATGGGCCAAACAGG
ATATCTGTGGTAAGCAGTTCCTGCCCCGGCTCAGGGCCAAGAACAGATGGTCCCCAGATGCGGTCCCGCC
CTCAGCAGTTTCTAGAGAACCATCAGATGTTTCCAGGGTGCCCCAAGGACCTGAAATGACCCTGTGCCTT
ATTTGAACTAACCAATCAGTTCGCTTCTCGCTTCTGTTCGCGCGCTTCTGCTCCCCGAGCTCAATAAAAG
AGCCCACAACCCCTCACTCGGCGCGCCAGTCCTCCGATAGACTGCGTCGCCCGGGTACCCGTATTCCCAA
TAAAGCCTCTTGCTGTTTGCATCCGAATCGTGGACTCGCTGATCCTTGGGAGGGTCTCCTCAGATTGATT
GACTGCCCACCTCGGGGGTCTTTCATTTGGAGGTTCCACCGAGATTTGGAGACCCCTGCCCAGGGACCAC
CGACCCCCCCGCCGGGAGGTAAGCTGGCCAGCGGTCGTTTCGTGTCTGTCTCTGTCTTTGTGCGTGTTTG
TGCCGGCATCTAATGTTTGCGCCTGCGTCTGTACTAGTTAGCTAACTAGCTCTGTATCTGGCGGACCCGT
GGTGGAACTGACGAGTTCTGAACACCCGGCCGCAACCCTGGGAGACGTCCCAGGGACTTTGGGGGCCGTT
TTTGTGGCCCGACCTGAGGAAGGGAGTCGATGTGGAATCCGACCCCGTCAGGATATGTGGTTCTGGTAGG
AGACGAGAACCTAAAACAGTTCCCGCCTCCGTCTGAATTTTTGCTTTCGGTTTGGAACCGAAGCCGCGCG
TCTTGTCTGCTGCAGCGCTGCAGCATCGTTCTGTGTTGTCTCTGTCTGACTGTGTTTCTGTATTTGTCTG
AAAATTAGGGCCAGACTGTTACCACTCCCTTAAGTTTGACCTTAGGTCACTGGAAAGATGTCGAGCGGAT
CGCTCACAACCAGTCGGTAGATGTCAAGAAGAGACGTTGGGTTACCTTCTGCTCTGCAGAATGGCCAACC
TTTAACGTCGGATGGCCGCGAGACGGCACCTTTAACCGAGACCTCATCACCCAGGTTAAGATCAAGGTCT
TTTCACCTGGCCCGCATGGACACCCAGACCAGGTCCCCTACATCGTGACCTGGGAAGCCTTGGCTTTTGA
CCCCCCTCCCTGGGTCAAGCCCTTTGTACACCCTAAGCCTCCGCCTCCTCTTCCTCCATCCGCCCCGTCT
CTCCCCCTTGAACCTCCTCGTTCGACCCCGCCTCGATCCTCCCTTTATCCAGCCCTCACTCCTTCTCTAG
GCGCCGGAATTAGATCCTGGCCACCATGGACTACAAGGACGACGATGACAAGATGGCGGCGGCGGCGGGA
GCTGCAGCGGCGGCGGCCGCCGAGGGGGAGGCCCCCGCTGAGATGGGGGCGCTGCTGCTGGAGAAGGAAA
CCAGAGGAGCCACCGAGAGAGTTCATGGCTCTTTGGGGGACACCCCTCGTAGTGAAGAAACCCTGCCCAA
GGCCAACCCCGACTCCCTGGAGCCTGCTGGCCCCTCATCTCCAGCCTCTGTCACTGTCACTGTTGGTGAT
GAGGGGGCTGACACCCCTGTAGGGGCTACACCACTCATTGGGGATGAATCTGAGAATCTTGAGGGAGATG
GGGACCTCCGTGGGGGCCGCATCCTGCTGGGCCATGCCACAAAGTCATTCCCCTCTTCCCCCAGCAAGGG
GGGTTCCTGTCCTAGCCGGGCCAAGATGTCAATGACAGGGGCGGGAAAATCACCTCCATCTGTCCAGAGT
TTGGCTATGAGGCTACTGAGTATGCCAGGAGCCCAGGGAGCTGCAGCAGCAGGGTCTGAACCCCCTCCAG
CCACCACGAGCCCAGAGGGACAGCCCAAGGTCCACCGAGCCCGCAAAACCATGTCCAAACCAGGAAATGG
ACAGCCCCCGGTCCCTGAGAAGCGGCCCCCTGAAATACAGCATTTCCGCATGAGTGATGATGTCCACTCA
CTGGGAAAGGTGACCTCAGATCTGGCCAAAAGGAGGAAGCTGAACTCAGGAGGTGGCCTGTCGGAGGAGT
TAGGTTCTGCCCGGCGTTCAGGAGAAGTGACCCTGACGAAAGGGGACCCCGGGTCCCTGGAGGAGTGGGA
GACGGTGGTGGGTGATGACTTCAGTCTCTACTATGATTCCTACTCTGTGGATGAGCGCGTGGACTCCGAC
AGCAAGTCTGAAGTTGAAGCTCTAACTGAACAACTAAGTGAAGAGGAGGAGGAGGAAGAGGAGGAAGAAG
AAGAAGAGGAAGAGGAGGAGGAAGAGGAAGAAGAAGAGGAAGATGAGGAGTCAGGGAATCAGTCAGATAG
GAGTGGTTCCAGTGGCCGGCGCAAGGCCAAGAAGAAATGGCGAAAAGACAGCCCATGGGTGAAGCCGTCT
CGGAAACGGCGCAAGCGGGAGCCTCCGCGGGCCAAGGAGCCACGAGGAGTGAATGGTGTGGGCTCCTCAG
GCCCCAGTGAGTACATGGAGGTCCCTCTGGGGTCCCTGGAGCTGCCCAGCGAGGGGACCCTCTCCCCCAA
CCACGCTGGGGTGTCCAATGACACATCTTCGCTGGAGACAGAGCGAGGGTTTGAGGAGTTGCCCCTGTGC
AGCTGCCGCATGGAGGCACCCAAGATTGACCGCATCAGCGAGAGGGCGGGGCACAAGTGCATGGCCACTG
AGAGTGTGGACGGAGAGCTGTCAGGCTGCAATGCCGCCATCCTCAAGCGGGAGACCATGAGGCCATCCAG
CCGTGTGGCCCTGATGGTGCTCTGTGAGACCCACCGCGCCCGCATGGTCAAACACCACTGCTGCCCGGGC
TGCGGCTACTTCTGCACGGCGGGCACCTTCCTGGAGTGCCACCCTGACTTCCGTGTGGCCCACCGCTTCC
ACAAGGCCTGTGTGTCTCAGCTGAATGGGATGGTCTTCTGTCCCCACTGTGGGGAGGATGCTTCTGAAGC
TCAAGAGGTGACCATCCCCCGGGGTGACGGGGTGACCCCACCGGCCGGCACTGCAGCTCCTGCACCCCCA
CCCCTGTCCCAGGATGTCCCCGGGAGAGCAGACACTTCTCAGCCCAGTGCCCGGATGCGAGGGCATGGGG
AACCCCGGCGCCCGCCCTGCGATCCCCTGGCTGACACCATTGACAGCTCAGGGCCCTCCCTGACCCTGCC
CAATGGGGGCTGCCTTTCAGCCGTGGGGCTGCCACTGGGGCCAGGCCGGGAGGCCCTGGAAAAGGCCCTG
GTCATCCAGGAGTCAGAGAGGCGGAAGAAGCTCCGTTTCCACCCTCGGCAGTTGTACCTGTCCGTGAAGC
AGGGCGAGCTGCAGAAGGTGATCCTGATGCTGTTGGACAACCTGGACCCCAAATTCCAGAGCGACCAGCA
GAGCAAGCGCACGCCCCTGCATGCAGCCGCCCAGAAGGGCTCCGTGGAGATCTGCCATGTGCTGCTGCAG
GCTGGAGCCAACATAAATGCAGTGGACAAACAGCAGCGGACGCCACTGATGGAGGCCGTGGTGAACAACC
ACCTGGAGGTAGCCCGTTACATGGTGCAGCGTGGTGGCTGTGTCTATAGCAAGGAGGAGGACGGTTCCAC
CTGCCTCCACCACGCAGCCAAAATCGGGAACTTGGAGATGGTCAGCCTGCTGCTGAGCACAGGACAGGTG
GACGTCAACGCCCAGGACAGTGGGGGGTGGACGCCCATCATCTGGGCTGCAGAGCACAAGCACATCGAGG
TGATCCGCATGCTACTGACGCGGGGCGCCGACGTCACCCTCACTGACAACGAGGAGAACATCTGCCTGCA
CTGGGCCTCCTTCACGGGCAGCGCCGCCATCGCCGAAGTCCTTCTGAATGCGCGCTGTGACCTCCATGCT
GTCAACTACCATGGGGACACCCCCCTGCACATCGCAGCTCGGGAGAGCTACCATGACTGCGTGCTGTTAT
TCCTGTCACGTGGGGCCAACCCTGAGCTGCGGAACAAAGAGGGGGACACAGCATGGGACCTGACTCCCGA
GCGCTCCGACGTGTGGTTTGCGCTTCAACTCAACCGCAAGCTCCGACTTGGGGTGGGAAATCGGGCCATC
CGCACAGAGAAGATCATCTGCCGGGACGTGGCTCGGGGCTATGAGAACGTGCCCATTCCCTGTGTCAACG
GTGTGGATGGGGAGCCCTGCCCTGAGGATTACAAGTACATCTCAGAGAACTGCGAGACGTCCACCATGAA
CATCGATCGCAACATCACCCACCTGCAGCACTGCACGTGTGTGGACGACTGCTCTAGCTCCAACTGCCTG
TGCGGCCAGCTCAGCATCCGGTGCTGGTATGACAAGGATGGGCGATTGCTCCAGGAATTTAACAAGATTG
AGCCTCCGCTGATTTTCGAGTGTAACCAGGCGTGCTCATGCTGGAGAAACTGCAAGAACCGGGTCGTACA
GAGTGGCATCAAGGTGCGGCTACAGCTCTACCGAACAGCCAAGATGGGCTGGGGGGTCCGCGCCCTGCAG
ACCATCCCACAGGGGACCTTCATCTGCGAGTATGTCGGGGAGCTGATCTCTGATGCTGAGGCTGATGTGA
GAGAGGATGATTCTTACCTCTTCGACTTAGACAACAAGGATGGAGAGGTGTACTGCATAGATGCCCGTTA
CTATGGCAACATCAGCCGCTTCATCAACCACCTGTGTGACCCCAACATCATTCCCGTCCGGGTCTTCATG
CTGCACCAAGACCTGCGATTTCCACGCATCGCCTTCTTCAGTTCCCGAGACATCCGGACTGGGGAGGAGC
TAGGGTTTGACTATGGCGACCGCTTCTGGGACATCAAAAGCAAATATTTCACCTGCCAATGTGGCTCTGA
GAAGTGCAAGCACTCAGCCGAAGCCATTGCCCTGGAGCAGAGCCGTCTGGCCCGCCTGGACCCACACCCT
GAGCTGCTGCCCGAGCTCGGCTCCCTGCCCCCTGTCAACACATGAGAACGGACCACACCCTCTCTCCCCA
GCATGGATGGCCACAGCTCAGCCGCCTCCTCTGCCACCTGACTCGAGGTTAACGAATTCTACCGGGTAGG
GGAGGCGCTTTTCCCAAGGCAGTCTGGAGCATGCGCTTTAGCAGCCCCGCTGGGCACTTGGCGCTACACA
AGTGGCCTCTGGCCTCGCACACATTCCACATCCACCGGTAGGCGCCAACCGGCTCCGTTCTTTGGTGGCC
CCTTCGCGCCACCTTCTACTCCTCCCCTAGTCAGGAAGTTCCCCCCCGCCCCGCAGCTCGCGTCGTGCAG
GACGTGACAAATGGAAGTAGCACGTCTCACTAGTCTCGTGCAGATGGACAGCACCGCTGAGCAATGGAAG
CGGGTAGGCCTTTGGGGCAGCGGCCAATAGCAGCTTTGCTCCTTCGCTTTCTGGGCTCAGAGGCTGGGAA
GGGGTGGGTCCGGGGGCGGGCTCAGGGGCGGGCTCAGGGGCGGGGCGGGCGCCCGAAGGTCCTCCGGAGG
CCCGGCATTCTGCACGCTTCAAAAGCGCACGTCTGCCGCGCTGTTCTCCTCTTCCTCATCTCCGGGCCTT
TCGACCTGCATCCCGCCACCATGAAAAAGCCTGAACTCACCGCGACGTCTGTCGAGAAGTTTCTGATCGA
AAAGTTCGACAGCGTCTCCGACCTGATGCAGCTCTCGGAGGGCGAAGAATCTCGTGCTTTCAGCTTCGAT
GTAGGAGGGCGTGGATATGTCCTGCGGGTAAATAGCTGCGCCGATGGTTTCTACAAAGATCGTTATGTTT
ATCGGCACTTTGCATCGGCCGCGCTCCCGATTCCGGAAGTGCTTGACATTGGGGAATTCAGCGAGAGCCT
GACCTATTGCATCTCCCGCCGTGCACAGGGTGTCACGTTGCAAGACCTGCCTGAAACCGAACTGCCCGCT
GTTCTGCAGCCGGTCGCGGAGGCCATGGATGCGATCGCTGCGGCCGATCTTAGCCAGACGAGCGGGTTCG
GCCCATTCGGACCGCAAGGAATCGGTCAATACACTACATGGCGTGATTTCATATGCGCGATTGCTGATCC
CCATGTGTATCACTGGCAAACTGTGATGGACGACACCGTCAGTGCGTCCGTCGCGCAGGCTCTCGATGAG
CTGATGCTTTGGGCCGAGGACTGCCCCGAAGTCCGGCACCTCGTGCACGCGGATTTCGGCTCCAACAATG
TCCTGACGGACAATGGCCGCATAACAGCGGTCATTGACTGGAGCGAGGCGATGTTCGGGGATTCCCAATA
CGAGGTCGCCAACATCTTCTTCTGGAGGCCGTGGTTGGCTTGTATGGAGCAGCAGACGCGCTACTTCGAG
CGGAGGCATCCGGAGCTTGCAGGATCGCCGCGGCTCCGGGCGTATATGCTCCGCATTGGTCTTGACCAAC
TCTATCAGAGCTTGGTTGACGGCAATTTCGATGATGCAGCTTGGGCGCAGGGTCGATGCGACGCAATCGT
CCGATCCGGAGCCGGGACTGTCGGGCGTACACAAATCGCCCGCAGAAGCGCGGCCGTCTGGACCGATGGC
TGTGTAGAAGTACTCGCCGATAGTGGAAACCGACGCCCCAGCACTCGTCCGAGGGCAAAGGAATAGAGTA
GATGCCGACCGAACAAGAGCTGATTTCGAGAACGCCTCAGCCAGCAACTCGCGCGAGCCTAGCAAGGCAA
ATGCGAGAGAACGGCCTTACGCTTGGTGGCACAGTTCTCGTCCACAGTTCGCTAAGCTCGCTCGGCTGGG
TCGCGGGAGGGCCGGTCGCAGTGATTCAGGCCCTTCTGGATTGTGTTGGTCCCCAGGGCACGATTGTCAT
GCCCACGCACTCGGGTGATCTGACTGATCCCGCAGATTGGAGATCGCCGCCCGTGCCTGCCGATTGGGTG
CAGATCCGTCGACCTGCAGCCAAGCTTATCGATAAAATAAAAGATTTTATTTAGTCTCCAGAAAAAGGGG
GGAATGAAAGACCCCACCTGTAGGTTTGGCAAGCTAGCTTAAGTAACGCCATTTTGCAAGGCATGGAAAA
TACATAACTGAGAATAGAGAAGTTCAGATCAAGGTTAGGAACAGAGAGACAGCAGAATATGGGCCAAACA
GGATATCTGTGGTAAGCAGTTCCTGCCCCGGCTCAGGGCCAAGAACAGATGGTCCCCAGATGCGGTCCCG
CCCTCAGCAGTTTCTAGAGAACCATCAGATGTTTCCAGGGTGCCCCAAGGACCTGAAATGACCCTGTGCC
TTATTTGAACTAACCAATCAGTTCGCTTCTCGCTTCTGTTCGCGCGCTTCTGCTCCCCGAGCTCAATAAA
AGAGCCCACAACCCCTCACTCGGCGCGCCAGTCCTCCGATAGACTGCGTCGCCCGGGTACCCGTGTATCC
AATAAACCCTCTTGCAGTTGCATCCGACTTGTGGTCTCGCTGTTCCTTGGGAGGGTCTCCTCTGAGTGAT
TGACTACCCGTCAGCGGGGGTCTTTCATGGGTAACAGTTTCTTGAAGTTGGAGAACAACATTCTGAGGGT
AGGAGTCGAATATTAAGTAATCCTGACTCAATTAGCCACTGTTTTGAATCCACATACTCCAATACTCCTG
AAATAGTTCATTATGGACAGCGCAGAAAGAGCTGGGGAGAATTGTGAAATTGTTATCCGCTCACAATTCC
ACACAACATACGAGCCGGAAGCATAAAGTGTAAAGCCTGGGGTGCCTAATGAGTGAGCTAACTCACATTA
ATTGCGTTGCGCTCACTGCCCGCTTTCCAGTCGGGAAACCTGTCGTGCCAGCTGCATTAATGAATCGGCC
AACGCGCGGGGAGAGGCGGTTTGCGTATTGGGCGCTCTTCCGCTTCCTCGCTCACTGACTCGCTGCGCTC
GGTCGTTCGGCTGCGGCGAGCGGTATCAGCTCACTCAAAGGCGGTAATACGGTTATCCACAGAATCAGGG
GATAACGCAGGAAAGAACATGTGAGCAAAAGGCCAGCAAAAGGCCAGGAACCGTAAAAAGGCCGCGTTGC
TGGCGTTTTTCCATAGGCTCCGCCCCCCTGACGAGCATCACAAAAATCGACGCTCAAGTCAGAGGTGGCG
AAACCCGACAGGACTATAAAGATACCAGGCGTTTCCCCCTGGAAGCTCCCTCGTGCGCTCTCCTGTTCCG
ACCCTGCCGCTTACCGGATACCTGTCCGCCTTTCTCCCTTCGGGAAGCGTGGCGCTTTCTCATAGCTCAC
GCTGTAGGTATCTCAGTTCGGTGTAGGTCGTTCGCTCCAAGCTGGGCTGTGTGCACGAACCCCCCGTTCA
GCCCGACCGCTGCGCCTTATCCGGTAACTATCGTCTTGAGTCCAACCCGGTAAGACACGACTTATCGCCA
CTGGCAGCAGCCACTGGTAACAGGATTAGCAGAGCGAGGTATGTAGGCGGTGCTACAGAGTTCTTGAAGT
GGTGGCCTAACTACGGCTACACTAGAAGAACAGTATTTGGTATCTGCGCTCTGCTGAAGCCAGTTACCTT
CGGAAAAAGAGTTGGTAGCTCTTGATCCGGCAAACAAACCACCGCTGGTAGCGGTGGTTTTTTTGTTTGC
AAGCAGCAGATTACGCGCAGAAAAAAAGGATCTCAAGAAGATCCTTTGATCTTTTCTACGGGGTCTGACG
CTCAGTGGAACGAAAACTCACGTTAAGGGATTTTGGTCATGAGATTATCAAAAAGGATCTTCACCTAGAT
CCTTTTAAATTAAAAATGAAGTTTTAAATCAATCTAAAGTATATATGAGTAAACTTGGTCTGACAGTTAC
CAATGCTTAATCAGTGAGGCACCTATCTCAGCGATCTGTCTATTTCGTTCATCCATAGTTGCCTGACTCC
CCGTCGTGTAGATAACTACGATACGGGAGGGCTTACCATCTGGCCCCAGTGCTGCAATGATACCGCGAGA
CCCACGCTCACCGGCTCCAGATTTATCAGCAATAAACCAGCCAGCCGGAAGGGCCGAGCGCAGAAGTGGT
CCTGCAACTTTATCCGCCTCCATCCAGTCTATTAATTGTTGCCGGGAAGCTAGAGTAAGTAGTTCGCCAG
TTAATAGTTTGCGCAACGTTGTTGCCATTGCTACAGGCATCGTGGTGTCACGCTCGTCGTTTGGTATGGC
TTCATTCAGCTCCGGTTCCCAACGATCAAGGCGAGTTACATGATCCCCCATGTTGTGCAAAAAAGCGGTT
AGCTCCTTCGGTCCTCCGATCGTTGTCAGAAGTAAGTTGGCCGCAGTGTTATCACTCATGGTTATGGCAG
CACTGCATAATTCTCTTACTGTCATGCCATCCGTAAGATGCTTTTCTGTGACTGGTGAGTACTCAACCAA
GTCATTCTGAGAATAGTGTATGCGGCGACCGAGTTGCTCTTGCCCGGCGTCAATACGGGATAATACCGCG
CCACATAGCAGAACTTTAAAAGTGCTCATCATTGGAAAACGTTCTTCGGGGCGAAAACTCTCAAGGATCT
TACCGCTGTTGAGATCCAGTTCGATGTAACCCACTCGTGCACCCAACTGATCTTCAGCATCTTTTACTTT
CACCAGCGTTTCTGGGTGAGCAAAAACAGGAAGGCAAAATGCCGCAAAAAAGGGAATAAGGGCGACACGG
AAATGTTGAATACTCATACTCTTCCTTTTTCAATATTATTGAAGCATTTATCAGGGTTATTGTCTCATGA
GCGGATACATATTTGAATGTATTTAGAAAAATAAACAAATAGGGGTTCCGCGCACATTTCCCCGAAAAGT
GCCACCTGACGTCTAAGAAACCATTATTATCATGACATTAACCTATAAAAATAGGCGTATCACGAGGCCC
TTTCGTCTCGCGCGTTTCGGTGATGACGGTGAAAACCTCTGACACATGCAGCTCCCGGAGACGGTCACAG
CTTGTCTGTAAGCGGATGCCGGGAGCAGACAAGCCCGTCAGGGCGCGTCAGCGGGTGTTGGCGGGTGTCG
GGGCTGGCTTAACTATGCGGCATCAGAGCAGATTGTACTGAGAGTGCACCATATGCGGTGTGAAATACCG
CACAGATGCGTAAGGAGAAAATACCGCATCAGGCGCCATTCGCCATTCAGGCTGCGCAACTGTTGGGAAG
GGCGATCGGTGCGGGCCTCTTCGCTATTACGCCAGCTGGCGAAAGGGGGATGTGCTGCAAGGCGATTAAG
TTGGGTAACGCCAGGGTTTTCCCAGTCACGACGTTGTAAAACGACGGCGCAAGGAATGGTGCATGCAAGG
AGATGGCGCCCAACAGTCCCCCGGCCACGGGGCCTGCCACCATACCCACGCCGAAACAAGCGCTCATGAG
CCCGAAGTGGCGAGCCCGATCTTCCCCATCGGTGATGTCGGCGATATAGGCGCCAGCAACCGCACCTGTG
GCGCCGGTGATGCCGGCCACGATGCGTCCGGCGTAGAGGCGATTAGTCCAATTTGTTAAAGACAGGATAT
CAGTGGTCCAGGCTCTAGTTTTGACTCAACAATATCACCAGCTGAAGCCTATAGAGTACGAGCCATAGAT
AAAATAAAAGATTTTATTTAGTCTCCAGAAAAAGGGGGG
Features (pLannotate 1.2.2; 21 found; start..end, strand, type, name):
      1..517     +  LTR            5' LTR: 5' long terminal repeat from murine embryonic stem cell virus
    581..922     +  misc_feature   MESV Ψ: packaging signal of murine embryonic stem cell virus
    989..1405    +  CDS            gag (truncated): truncated Moloney murine leukemia virus (MMLV) gag gene lacking the start codon
   1432..1452    +  CDS            FLAG (fragment): FLAG® epitope tag, followed by an enterokinase cleavage site
   1492..5082    +  CDS            EHMT2: EHMT2_HUMAN - Also known as BAT8, C6orf30, G9A, KMT1C, NG36. Experimental evidence at protein level: Swiss-Prot protein existence level 1. Histone methyltransferase that specifically mono- and dimethylates 'Lys-9' of histone H3 (H3K9me1 and H3K9me2, respectively) in euchromatin. H3K9me represents a specific tag for epigenetic transcriptional repression by recruiting HP1 proteins to methylated histones. Also mediates monomethylation of 'Lys-56' of histone H3 (H3K56me1) in G1 phase, leading to promote interaction between histone H3 and PCNA and regulating DNA replication. Also weakly methylates
   5174..5673    +  promoter       PGK promoter: mouse phosphoglycerate kinase 1 promoter
   5691..6716    +  CDS            HygR: aminoglycoside phosphotransferase from E. coli; aph(4)-Ia; confers resistance to hygromycin
   6734..7012    +  CDS            yokD (fragment): YOKD_BACSU - Experimental evidence at protein level: Swiss-Prot protein existence level 1. May contribute to antibiotic resistance. From Bacillus subtilis (strain 168).
   7074..7588    +  LTR            3' LTR: 3' long terminal repeat from murine embryonic stem cell virus
   7748..7770    -  protein_bind   lac operator (fragment): The lac repressor binds to the lac operator to inhibit transcription in E. coli. This inhibition can be relieved by adding lactose or isopropyl-β-D-thiogalactopyranoside (IPTG). lac repressor encoded by lacI
   7774..7804    -  promoter       lac promoter: promoter for the E. coli lac operon
   7819..7840    -  protein_bind   CAP binding site: CAP binding activates transcription in the presence of cAMP. E. coli catabolite activator protein
   7853..7945    -  CDS            lacI (fragment): lac repressor; lacI; The lac repressor binds to the lac operator to inhibit transcription in E. coli. This inhibition can be relieved by adding lactose or isopropyl-β-D-thiogalactopyranoside (IPTG).
   8128..8716    -  rep_origin     ori: high-copy-number ColE1/pMB1/pBR322/pUC origin of replication
   8887..9747    -  CDS            AmpR: β-lactamase; bla; confers resistance to ampicillin, carbenicillin, and related antibiotics
   9748..9852    -  promoter       AmpR promoter: bla
   9947..9982    +  CDS            rop (fragment): Rop protein, which maintains plasmids at low copy number; rop
  10084..10183   +  misc_feature   bom (fragment): basis of mobility region from pBR322
  10189..10338   -  CDS            lacZα (fragment): LacZα fragment of β-galactosidase; lacZ fragment
  10338..10539   -  CDS            TcR (fragment): tetracycline efflux protein; tet; confers resistance to tetracycline
  10540..10638   +  CDS            env (fragment): murine leukemia virus gPr80 envelope polyprotein precursor; env; proteolytically cleaved into gp70SU and p15TM subunits
