[The description below was written by a language model from this plasmid's Addgene catalogue record and pLannotate feature annotations shown in this document.]
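Description:
MSCVhygro-F-G9a is a retroviral expression plasmid built on the pMSCVhyg backbone (murine stem cell virus type), designed to deliver human G9a (EHMT2) into mammalian cells. The sequenced record is about 10.7 kb, consistent with the catalogue estimate of a roughly 7 kb backbone carrying a 3.6 kb insert. In bacteria it is maintained through a ColE1/pMB1-family origin and selected with ampicillin via the β-lactamase gene. The catalogue lists it as low copy, although the origin is annotated as a high-copy type. Short fragments of lac, rop, bom, tetracycline-resistance and env sequences in the backbone appear to be non-functional cloning remnants, as does the small yokD-like match downstream of the hygromycin gene.

The proviral unit is bounded by 5' and 3' long terminal repeats from murine embryonic stem cell virus. The 5' LTR is followed by the Ψ packaging signal and a truncated gag segment lacking its start codon, which together support efficient encapsidation of the transcript when viral proteins are supplied in trans by a packaging cell line. The 5' LTR drives the G9a open reading frame, which carries an N-terminal FLAG epitope for detection or immunoprecipitation. Downstream, an internal mouse PGK promoter expresses the hygromycin phosphotransferase gene, allowing selection of stably transduced cells. G9a is a histone methyltransferase that mono- and dimethylates H3K9 in euchromatin, a mark linked to transcriptional repression. The depositor notes an N665K difference from the reference sequence that is not expected to affect function. The associated study examined G9a's repression of PPARγ expression and adipogenesis, so the construct suits stable ectopic expression of tagged G9a in such contexts.
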