Addgene plasmid #41721: MSCVhygro-F-G9a
Purpose: Retroviral expression of human G9a in mammalian cells
Depositing lab: Kai Ge. Depositing organization: National Institute of Diabetes & Digestive & Kidney Diseases (NIDDK). Publication: Histone H3K9 methyltransferase G9a represses PPARgamma expression and adipogenesis. Wang L, Xu S, Lee JE, Baldridge A, Grullon S, Peng W, Ge K. EMBO J. 2012 Nov 23. doi: 10.1038/emboj.2012.306. PubMed 23178591.
Backbone
  Vector backbone: pMSCVhyg
  Backbone manufacturer: Clontech
  Backbone size w/o insert (bp): 7000
  Total vector size (bp): 10600
  Vector type: Mammalian Expression, Retroviral
  Selectable markers: Hygromycin
Growth in bacteria
  Bacterial resistance: Ampicillin, 100 μg/mL
  Growth temperature: 37°C
  Growth strain: DH5alpha
  Copy number: Low Copy
Gene/Insert
  Gene/Insert name: G9a (alt name: EHMT2)
  Species: H. sapiens (human)
  Insert size (bp): 3600
  Entrez Gene: EHMT2 (a.k.a. BAT8, C6orf30, G9A, GAT8, KMT1C, NG36)
  Tag / fusion protein: flag (N terminal on insert)
  Cloning method: Restriction Enzyme; 5′ cloning site BglII (destroyed during cloning); 3′ cloning site XhoI (not destroyed)
  Sequencing primers: 5′ CCCTTGAACCTCCTCGTTCGACC; 3′ n/a
Terms and licenses: Academic/Nonprofit Terms; Industry Terms: Not Available to Industry
Depositor comments: G9A insert contains N665K relative to reference sequence BC018718.1. Depositor states that this mutation should not affect function.
How to cite: MSCVhygro-F-G9a was a gift from Kai Ge (Addgene plasmid # 41721 ; http://n2t.net/addgene:41721 ; RRID:Addgene_41721)
