>Addgene plasmid #41721 | MSCVhygro-F-G9a | addgene partial sequence | sequence record 130465 | hG9A-F2 5'-GGTCATCCAGGAGTCAGAGA-3'
GTTGTACCTGTCCGTGAAGCAGGGCGAGCTGCAGAAGGTGATCCTGATGCTGTTGGACAACCTGGACCCC
AAATTCCAGAGCGACCAGCAGAGCAAGCGCACGCCCCTGCATGCAGCCGCCCAGAAGGGCTCCGTGGAGA
TCTGCCATGTGCTGCTGCAGGCTGGAGCCAACATAAATGCAGTGGACAAACAGCAGCGGACGCCACTGAT
GGAGGCCGTGGTGAACAACCACCTGGAGGTAGCCCGTTACATGGTGCAGCGTGGTGGCTGTGTCTATAGC
AAGGAGGAGGACGGTTCCACCTGCCTCCACCACGCAGCCAAAATCGGGAACTTGGAGATGGTCAGCCTGC
TGCTGAGCACAGGACAGGTGGACGTCAACGCCCAGGACAGTGGGGGGTGGACGCCCATCATCTGGGCTGC
AGAGCACAAGCACATCGAGGTGATCCGCATGCTACTGACGCGGGGCGCCGACGTCACCCTCACTGACAAC
GAGGAGAACATCTGCCTGCACTGGGCCTCCTTCACGGGCAGCGCCGCCATCGCCGAAGTCCTTCTGAATG
CGCGCTGTGACCTCCATGCTGTCAACTACCATGGGGACACCCCCCTGCACATCGCAGCTCGGGAGAGCTA
CCATGACTGCGTGCTGTTATTCCTGTCACGTGGGGCCAACCCTGAGCTGCGGAACAAAGAGGGGGACACA
GCATGGGACCTGACTCCCGAGCGCTCCGACGTGTGGTTTGCGCTTCAACTCAACCGCAAGCTCCGACTTG
GGGTGGGAAATCGGGCCATCCGCACAGAGAAGATCATCTGCCGGGACGTGGCTCGGGGCTATGAGAACGT
GCCCATTCCC
