>Addgene plasmid #41721 | MSCVhygro-F-G9a | addgene partial sequence | sequence record 132449 | pLXSN5 5'-CCCTTGAACCTCCTCGTTCGACC-3'
CTCACTCCTTCTCTAGGCGCCGGAATTAGATCCTGGCCACCATGGACTACAAGGCACGACGATGACAAGA
TGGCGGCGGCGGCGGGAGCTGCAGCGGCGGCGGCCGCCGAGGGGGAGGCCCCCGCTGAGATGGGGGCGCT
GCTGCTGGAGAAGGAAACCAGAGGAGCCACCGAGAGAGTTCATGGCTCTTTGGGGGACACCCCTCGTAGT
GAAGAAACCCTGCCCAAGGCCAACCCCGACTCCCTGGAGCCTGCTGGCCCCTCATCTCCAGCCTCTGTCA
CTGTCACTGTTGGTGATGAGGGGGCTGACACCCCTGTAGGGGCTACACCACTCATTGGGGATGAATCTGA
GAATCTTGAGGGAGATGGGGACCTCCGTGGGGGCCGCATCCTGCTGGGCCATGCCACAAAGTCATTCCCC
TCTTCCCCCAGCAAGGGGGGTTCCTGTCCTAGCCGGGCCAAGATGTCAATGACAGGGGCGGGAAAATCAC
CTCCATCTGTCCAGAGTTTGGCTATGAGGCTACTGAGTATGCCAGGAGCCCAGGGAGCTGCAGCAGCAGG
GTCTGAACCCCCTCCAGCCACCACGAGCCCAGAGGGACAGCCCAAGGTCCACCGAGCCCGCAAAACCATG
TCCAAACCAGGAAATGGACAGCCCCCGGTCCCTGAGAAGCGGCCCCCTGAAATACAGCATTTCCGCATGA
GTGATGATGTCCACTCACTGGGAAAGGTGACCTCAGATCTGGCCAAAAGGAGGAAGCTGAA
