>Addgene plasmid #41721 | MSCVhygro-F-G9a | addgene partial sequence | sequence record 132451 | MSCV_C_rev2 5'-ggccagaggccacttgtgtagcgcc-3'
AGCGCATGCTCCAGACTGCCTTGGGAAAAGCGCCTCCCCTACCCGGTAGAATTCGTTAACCTCGAGTCAG
GTGGCAGAGGAGGCGGCTGAGCTGTGGCCATCCATGCTGGGGAGAGAGGGTGTGGTCCGTTCTCATGTGT
TGACAGGGGGCAGGGAGCCGAGCTCGGGCAGCAGCTCAGGGTGTGGGTCCAGGCGGGCCAGACGGCTCTG
CTCCAGGGCAATGGCTTCGGCTGAGTGCTTGCACTTCTCAGAGCCACATTGGCAGGTGAAATATTTGCTT
TTGATGTCCCAGAAGCGGTCGCCATAGTCAAACCCTAGCTCCTCCCCAGTCCGGATGTCTCGGGAACTGA
AGAAGGCGATGCGTGGAAATCGCAGGTCTTGGTGCAGCATGAAGACCCGGACGGGAATGATGTTGGGGTC
ACACAGGTGGTTGATGAAGCGGCTGATGTTGCCATAGTAACGGGCATCTATGCAGTACACCTCTCCATCC
TTGTTGTCTAAGTCGAAGAGGTAAGAATCATCCTCTCTCACATCAGCCTCAGCATCAGAGATCAGCTCCC
CGACATACTCGCAGATGAAGGTCCCCTGTGGGATGGTCTGCAGGGCGCGGACCCCCCAGCCCATCTTGGC
TGTTCGGTAGAGCTGTAGCCGCACCTTGATGCCACTCTGTACGACCCGGTTCTTGCAGTTTCTCCAGCAT
GAGCACGCCTGGTTACACTCGAAAATCAGCGGAGGCTCAATCTTGTTAAATTCCTGGAGCAATCGCCCAT
CCTTGTCATACCAGCACCGGATGCTGAGCTGGCCGCACAGGCAGTTGGAGCTAGAGCAGTCGTCCACACA
CGTGCAGTGCTGCAGGTG
