>Addgene plasmid #41721 | MSCVhygro-F-G9a | addgene partial sequence | sequence record 133635 | hG9A-R2 5'-CTGCTGTTTGTCCACTGCAT-3'
CCCTTCTGGGCGGCTGCATGCAGGGGCGTGCGCTTGCTCTGCTGGTCGCTCTGGAATTTGGGGTCCAGGT
TGTCCAACAGCATCAGGATCACCTTCTGCAGCTCGCCCTGCTTCACGGACAGGTACAACTGCCGAGGGTG
GAAACGGAGCTTCTTCCGCCTCTCTGACTCCTGGATGACCAGGGCCTTTTCCAGGGCCTCCCGGCCTGGC
CCCAGTGGCAGCCCCACGGCTGAAAGGCAGCCCCCATTGGGCAGGGTCAGGGAGGGCCCTGAGCTGTCAA
TGGTGTCAGCCAGGGGATCGCAGGGCGGGCGCCGGGGTTCCCCATGCCCTCGCATCCGGGCACTGGGCTG
AGAAGTGTCTGCTCTCCCGGGGACATCCTGGGACAGGGGTGGGGGTGCAGGAGCTGCAGTGCCGGCCGGT
GGGGTCACCCCGTCACCCCGGGGGATGGTCACCTCTTGAGCTTCAGAAGCATCCTCCCCACAGTGGGGAC
AGAAGACCATCCCATTCAGCTGAGACACACAGGCCTTGTGGAAGCGGTGGGCCACACGGAAGTCAGGGTG
GCACTCCAGGAAGGTGCCCGCCGTGCAGAAGTAGCCGCAGCCCGGGCAGCAGTGGTGTTTGACCATGCGG
GCGCGGTGGGTCTCACAGAGCACCATCAGGGCCACACGGCTGGATGGCCTCATGGTCTCCCGCTTGAGGA
TGGCGGCATTGCAGCCTGACAGCTCTCCGTCCACACTCTCAGTGGCCATGCACTTGTGCCCCGCCCTCTC
GCTGATGCGGTCAATCTTGGGTGCCTCCATGCGGCAGCTGCACAGGG
